Addgene plasmid #63618: pGKO2-Gateway
Purpose: (Empty Backbone) a binary Agrobacterium vector carrying a modified HSVtk gene as a negative selection marker against ectopic transformants. Uses Gateway cloning.
Depositing lab: Seogchan Kang. Depositing organization: Pennsylvania State University. Publication: A dual selection based, targeted gene replacement tool for Magnaporthe grisea and Fusarium oxysporum. Khang CH, Park SY, Lee YH, Kang S. Fungal Genet Biol. 2005 Jun;42(6):483-92. Epub 2005 Apr 25. 10.1016/j.fgb.2005.03.004 PubMed 15893252.
Backbone
  Vector backbone: pKGO2, Addgene plasmid #63617
  Backbone manufacturer: Yang lab
  Backbone size (bp): 11720
  Modifications to backbone: - The ccdB and chloramphenicol resistance genes flanked by the attP sites in pDONR201 (Invitrogen) were amplified by PCR and the resulting product was first cloned in pGEM-T Easy for sequence verification, and subsequently cloned between the XbaI and HindIII sites of pGKO2.
  Vector type: Fungal Expression
Growth in bacteria
  Bacterial resistance: Chloramphenicol and Kanamycin, 25 & 50 μg/mL
  Growth temperature: 37°C
  Growth strain: ccdB Survival
  Copy number: Unknown
Gene/Insert
  Cloning method: Gateway Cloning
  Sequencing primers: 5′ M13-F20
Terms and licenses: Academic/Nonprofit Terms; Industry Terms: Not Available to Industry
How to cite: pGKO2-Gateway was a gift from Seogchan Kang (Addgene plasmid # 63618 ; http://n2t.net/addgene:63618 ; RRID:Addgene_63618)
