[The description below was written by a language model from this plasmid's Addgene catalogue record and pLannotate feature annotations shown in this document.]
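Description:
pGKO2-Gateway is an empty binary Agrobacterium vector for fungal transformation, built for targeted gene replacement using a dual (positive/negative) selection scheme described for Magnaporthe grisea and Fusarium oxysporum. The backbone outside the T-DNA carries the pVS1 replication and stability functions (oriV, RepA, StaA) for maintenance in Agrobacterium, a ColE1/pBR322-type origin with the bom mobilisation region for propagation in E. coli, and a kanamycin resistance gene (aphA-3). The catalogue lists the backbone at about 11.7 kb, consistent with the 11,710 nt depositor sequence, and spells its name inconsistently (pKGO2 versus pGKO2).

Between the nopaline-type left and right T-DNA border repeats lie two functional units. The first is a Gateway donor cassette taken from pDONR201 and inserted between the XbaI and HindIII sites of the parent vector. It consists of attP1 and attP2 sites flanking a chloramphenicol resistance gene with its cat promoter and the ccdB toxin gene. A BP recombination with an attB-flanked fragment, presumably a gene-replacement construct carrying its own positive marker, swaps out this cassette. ccdB then counterselects unrecombined plasmid in ordinary E. coli strains, which is why the empty vector must be kept in a ccdB-tolerant strain under chloramphenicol plus kanamycin.

The second unit is a modified herpes simplex virus thymidine kinase gene. Transformants that integrate the whole T-DNA ectopically retain HSVtk and can be selected against, whereas homologous double-crossover replacement events lose it. The feature table does not annotate the fungal promoter driving HSVtk. Remnant lacZα, lac promoter, T7/T3 promoter and CaMV poly(A) elements derive from earlier cloning vectors.
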