Features (pLannotate 1.2.2; 31 found; start..end, strand, type, name):
      1..25      +  misc_feature   LB T-DNA repeat: left border repeat from nopaline C58 T-DNA
    103..277     -  polyA_signal   CaMV poly(A) signal: cauliflower mosaic virus polyadenylation signal
    300..348     +  CDS            lacI (fragment): lac repressor; lacI; The lac repressor binds to the lac operator to inhibit transcription in E. coli. This inhibition can be relieved by adding lactose or isopropyl-β-D-thiogalactopyranoside (IPTG).
    372..527     -  CDS            lacZα (fragment): LacZα fragment of β-galactosidase; lacZ fragment
    535..553     +  promoter       T7 promoter: promoter for bacteriophage T7 RNA polymerase
    562..604     -  misc_feature   MCS (fragment): pBluescript multiple cloning site
    614..845     +  protein_bind   attP2: mutant version of attP; recombination site for the Gateway® BP reaction (pDONR™221 version) BP Clonase™
    990..1092    +  promoter       cat promoter: promoter of the E. coli cat gene encoding chloramphenicol acetyltransferase
   1093..1752    +  CDS            CmR: chloramphenicol acetyltransferase; cat; confers resistance to chloramphenicol
   1931..2089    +  CDS            ccdA (fragment): CCDA_ECO57 - Also known as H, letA. Experimental evidence at protein level: Swiss-Prot protein existence level 1. Antitoxin component of a type II toxin-antitoxin (TA) system which inhibits the post-segregational killing (PSK) of plasmid-free cells, also referred to as a plasmid addiction system. Binds to and blocks the activity of CcdB; will also remove bound CcdB protein from the CcdB-GyrA complex by forming a CcdA-CcdB complex, a process termed rejuvenation. Functions as a transcriptional corepressor for the ccdAB operon, repression also requires CcdB (By similarity). From Escherichia coli
   2094..2396    +  CDS            ccdB: CCDB_ECOLI - Also known as G, letB, letD. Experimental evidence at protein level: Swiss-Prot protein existence level 1. Toxic component of a type II toxin-antitoxin (TA) system, functioning in plasmid maintainence. Responsible for the post- segregational killing (PSK) of plasmid-free cells, also referred to as a plasmid addiction system. Half-life of over 2 hours. Cell killing by CcdB is accompanied by filamentation, defects in chromosome and plasmid segregation, defects in cell division, formation of anucleate cells, decreased DNA synthesis and plasmid loss. Interferes with the activity of DN
   2440..2592    +  CDS            dpnD (fragment): DPND_STRPN - Protein predicted: Swiss-Prot protein existence level 4. From Streptococcus pneumoniae serotype 4 (strain ATCC BAA-334 / TIGR4).
   2795..3025    -  protein_bind   attP1: mutant version of attP; recombination site for the Gateway® BP reaction BP Clonase™
   3025..3049    -  misc_feature   MCS (fragment): pBluescript multiple cloning site
   3481..4608    +  CDS            TK: KITH_HHV1 - Also known as UL23. Experimental evidence at protein level: Swiss-Prot protein existence level 1. Catalyzes the transfer of the gamma-phospho group of ATP to thymidine to generate dTMP in the salvage pathway of pyrimidine synthesis. The dTMP serves as a substrate for DNA polymerase during viral DNA replication. Allows the virus to be reactivated and to grow in non-proliferative cells lacking a high concentration of phosphorylated nucleic acid precursors. From Human herpesvirus 1 (HHV-1) (Human herpes simplex virus 1). Used in molecular biology as a selectable marker to identify tra
   4911..4929    -  promoter       T3 promoter: promoter for bacteriophage T3 RNA polymerase
   4972..4994    -  protein_bind   lac operator (fragment): The lac repressor binds to the lac operator to inhibit transcription in E. coli. This inhibition can be relieved by adding lactose or isopropyl-β-D-thiogalactopyranoside (IPTG). lac repressor encoded by lacI
   4998..5029    -  promoter       lac promoter: promoter for the E. coli lac operon
   5044..5065    -  protein_bind   CAP binding site: CAP binding activates transcription in the presence of cAMP. E. coli catabolite activator protein
   5078..5170    -  CDS            lacI (fragment): lac repressor; lacI; The lac repressor binds to the lac operator to inhibit transcription in E. coli. This inhibition can be relieved by adding lactose or isopropyl-β-D-thiogalactopyranoside (IPTG).
   5172..5296    -  rep_origin     RSF ori (fragment): Plasmids containing the RSF 1030 origin of replication can be propagated in E. coli cells that contain additional plasmids with compatible origins.
   5300..5367    +  CDS            lacZα (fragment): LacZα fragment of β-galactosidase; lacZ fragment
   5433..5457    +  misc_feature   RB T-DNA repeat: right border repeat from nopaline C58 T-DNA
   5796..6197    +  CDS            Y4CG_SINFN (fragment): Protein inferred from homology: Swiss-Prot protein existence level 3. From Sinorhizobium fredii (strain NBRC 101917 / NGR234).
   6757..7386    +  CDS            pVS1 StaA: stability protein from the Pseudomonas plasmid pVS1 (Heeb et al., 2000)
   7819..8887    +  CDS            pVS1 RepA (fragment): replication protein from the Pseudomonas plasmid pVS1 (Heeb et al., 2000)
   8953..9147    +  rep_origin     pVS1 oriV: origin of replication for the Pseudomonas plasmid pVS1 (Heeb et al., 2000)
   9350..9389    +  CDS            rop (fragment): Rop protein, which maintains plasmids at low copy number; rop
   9491..9631    +  misc_feature   bom: basis of mobility region from pBR322
   9817..10405   -  rep_origin     ori: high-copy-number ColE1/pMB1/pBR322/pUC origin of replication
  10492..11286   -  CDS            KanR: aminoglycoside phosphotransferase; aphA-3; confers resistance to kanamycin
>Addgene plasmid #63618 | pGKO2-Gateway | depositor full sequence | sequence record 119646 | pGKO2-Gateway sequence 11710 bps
TGGCAGGATATATTGTGGTGTAAACAAATTGACGCTTAGACAACTTAATAACACATTGCGGACGTTTTTA
ATGTACTGAATTAACGCCGAATTAATTCGGGGGATCTGGATTTTAGTACTGGATTTTGGTTTTAGGAATT
AGAAATTTTATTGATAGAAGTATTTTACAAATACAAATACATACTAAGGGTTTCTTATATGCTCAACACA
TGAGCGAAACCCTATAGGAACCCTAATTCCCTTATCTGGGAACTACTCACACATTATTATGGAGAAACTC
GATTGGCAAGCTGCTCTAGCCAATACGCAAACCGCCTCTCCCCGCGCGTTGGCCGATTCATTAATGCAAA
CATTAACGCTTACAATTTCCATTCGCCATTCAGGCTGCGCAACTGTTGGGAAGGGCGATCGGTGCGGGCC
TCTTCGCTATTACGCCAGCTGGCGAAAGGGGGATGTGCTGCAAGGCGATTAAGTTGGGTAACGCCAGGGT
TTTCCCAGTCACGACGTTGTAAAACGACGGCCAGTGAGCGCGCGTAATACGACTCACTATAGGGCGAATT
GGGTACCGGGCCCCCCCTCGAGGTCGACGGTATCGATAAGCTTGCTGGATGGCAAATAATGATTTTATTT
TGACTGATAGTGACCTGTTCGTTGCAACAAATTGATAAGCAATGCTTTCTTATAATGCCAACTTTGTACA
AGAAAGCTGAACGAGAAACGTAAAATGATATAAATATCAATATATTAAATTAGATTTTGCATAAAAAACA
GACTACATAATACTGTAAAACACAACATATCCAGTCACTATGAATCAACTACTTAGATGGTATTAGTGAC
CTGTAGTCGACTAAGTTGGCAGCATCACCCGACGCACTTTGCGCCGAATAAATACCTGTGACGGAAGATC
ACTTCGCAGAATAAATAAATCCTGGTGTCCCTGTTGATACCGGGAAGCCCTGGGCCAACTTTTGGCGAAA
ATGAGACGTTGATCGGCACGTAAGAGGTTCCAACTTTCACCATAATGAAATAAGATCACTACCGGGCGTA
TTTTTTGAGTTATCGAGATTTTCAGGAGCTAAGGAAGCTAAAATGGAGAAAAAAATCACTGGATATACCA
CCGTTGATATATCCCAATGGCATCGTAAAGAACATTTTGAGGCATTTCAGTCAGTTGCTCAATGTACCTA
TAACCAGACCGTTCAGCTGGATATTACGGCCTTTTTAAAGACCGTAAAGAAAAATAAGCACAAGTTTTAT
CCGGCCTTTATTCACATTCTTGCCCGCCTGATGAATGCTCATCCGGAATTCCGTATGGCAATGAAAGACG
GTGAGCTGGTGATATGGGATAGTGTTCACCCTTGTTACACCGTTTTCCATGAGCAAACTGAAACGTTTTC
ATCGCTCTGGAGTGAATACCACGACGATTTCCGGCAGTTTCTACACATATATTCGCAAGATGTGGCGTGT
TACGGTGAAAACCTGGCCTATTTCCCTAAAGGGTTTATTGAGAATATGTTTTTCGTCTCAGCCAATCCCT
GGGTGAGTTTCACCAGTTTTGATTTAAACGTGGCCAATATGGACAACTTCTTCGCCCCCGTTTTCACCAT
GGGCAAATATTATACGCAAGGCGACAAGGTGCTGATGCCGCTGGCGATTCAGGTTCATCATGCCGTCTGT
GATGGCTTCCATGTCGGCAGAATGCTTAATGAATTACAACAGTACTGCGATGAGTGGCAGGGCGGGGCGT
AATCGCGTGGATCCGGCTTACTAAAAGCCAGATAACAGTATGCGTATTTGCGCGCTGATTTTTGCGGTAT
AAGAATATATACTGATATGTATACCCGAAGTATGTCAAAAAGAGGTGTGCTATGAAGCAGCGTATTACAG
TGACAGTTGACAGCGACAGCTATCAGTTGCTCAAGGCATATATGATGTCAATATCTCCGGTCTGGTAAGC
ACAACCATGCAGAATGAAGCCCGTCGTCTGCGTGCCGAACGCTGGAAAGCGGAAAATCAGGAAGGGATGG
CTGAGGTCGCCCGGTTTATTGAAATGAACGGCTCTTTTGCTGACGAGAACAGGGACTGGTGAAATGCAGT
TTAAGGTTTACACCTATAAAAGAGAGAGCCGTTATCGTCTGTTTGTGGATGTACAGAGTGATATTATTGA
CACGCCCGGGCGACGGATGGTGATCCCCCTGGCCAGTGCACGTCTGCTGTCAGATAAAGTCTCCCGTGAA
CTTTACCCGGTGGTGCATATCGGGGATGAAAGCTGGCGCATGATGACCACCGATATGGCCAGTGTGCCGG
TCTCCGTTATCGGGGAAGAAGTGGCTGATCTCAGCCACCGCGAAAATGACATCAAAAACGCCATTAACCT
GATGTTCTGGGGAATATAAATGTCAGGCTCCCTTATACACAGCCAGTCTGCAGGTCGATACAGTAGAAAT
TACAGAAACTTTATCACGTTTAGTAAGTATAGAGGCTGAAAATCCAGATGAAGCCGAACGACTTGTAAGA
GAAAAGTATAAGAGTTGTGAAATTGTTCTTGATGCAGATGATTTTCAGGACTATGACACTAGCGTATATG
AATAGGTAGATGTTTTTATTTTGTCACACAAAAAAGAGGCTCGCACCTCTTTTTCTTATTTCTTTTTATG
ATTTAATACGGCATTGAGGACAATAGCGAGTAGGCTGGATACGACGATTCCGTTTGAGAAGAACATTTGG
AAGGCTGTCGGTCGACTAAGTTGGCAGCATCACCCGAAGAACATTTGGAAGGCTGTCGGTCGACTACAGG
TCACTAATACCATCTAAGTAGTTGATTCATAGTGACTGGATATGTTGTGTTTTACAGTATTATGTAGTCT
GTTTTTTATGCAAAATCTAATTTAATATATTGATATTTATATCATTTTACGCTTCTCGTTCAGCTTTTTT
GTACAAAGTTGGCATTATAAAAAAGCATTGCTCATCAATTTGTTGCAACGAACAGGTCACTATCAGTCAA
ATAAAATCATTATTTTCTAGAGCGGCCGCCACCGCGGTGAATTCGAATTGGGTACTCAAATTGGTTCCCG
CTTGACGACATTCCGAAACCCCCAATTTCGCGGCTTCGAATCGTGGCTACCCTTGGCCGAGGTTGCGATT
TCTCTGCCGTATCTGACAATGATCCAACCGGCCGGATGTGTGGGAGGGCGCAAAGGGTGTAATTGGGTCT
AGGCGTGAGCTGCATGTCCGATGGCAGAAAAAGAACTACTAAAACTCTGTGACGTCCTCAGGGCTGGTAG
CTATTTAGCTTGCCCCTCCCTCACCCCACCTAGCTCAAACCCAACAAAACACAGCACCGACCACAAAAAT
CTGCCTCTTACCACCTGCTCATCACCTTTTCTCACATATAAAGCAGTGAGCTCAGCCCGATTTCCATTCC
TCAATTCAAGTCTATTAACTCTCTCAAAGAGGAACCCAATCTTCAGATCCATGGCTTCGTACCCCTGCCA
TCAACACGCGTCTGCGTTCGACCAGGCTGCGCGTTCTCGCGGCCATAGCAACCGACGTACGGCGTTGCGC
CCTCGCCGGCAGCAAGAAGCCACGGAAGTCCGCCTGGAGCAGAAAATGCCCACGCTACTGCGGGTTTATA
TAGACGGTCCTCACGGGATGGGGAAAACCACCACCACGCAACTGCTGGTGGCCCTGGGTTCGCGCGACGA
CATCGTCTACGTACCCGAGCCGATGACTTACTGGCAGGTGCTGGGGGCTTCCGAGACAATCGCGAACATC
TACACCACACAACACCGCCTCGACCAGGGTGAGATTTCGGCCGGGGACGCGGCGGTGGTAATGACAAGCG
CCCAGATAACAATGGGCATGCCTTATGCCGTGACCGACGCCGTTCTGGCTCCTCATATCGGGGGGGAGGC
TGGCAGCTCACATGCCCCGCCCCCGGCCCTCACCCTCATCTTCGACCGCCATCCCATCGCCGCCCTCCTG
TGCTACCCGGCCGCGCGATACCTTATGGGCAGCATGACCCCCCAGGCCGTGCTGGCGTTCGTGGCCCTCA
TCCCGCCGACCTTGCCCGGCACAAACATCGTGTTGGGGGCCCTTCCGGAGGACAGACACATCGACCGCCT
GGCCAAACGCCAGCGCCCCGGCGAGCGGCTTGACCTGGCTATGCTGGCCGCGATTCGCCGCGTTTACGGG
CTGCTTGCCAATACGGTGCGGTATCTCCAGGGCGGCGGGTCGTGGCGGGAGGATTGGGGACAGCTTTCGG
GGACGGCCGTGCCGCCCCAGGGTGCCGAGCCCCAGAGCAACGCGGGCCCACGACCCCATATCGGGGACAC
GTTATTTACCCTGTTTCGGGCCCCCGAGTTGCTGGCCCCCAACGGCGACCTGTACAACGTGTTTGCCTGG
GCCTTGGACGTCTTGGCCAAACGCCTCCGTCCCATGCACGTCTTTATCCTGGATTACGACCAATCGCCCG
CCGGCTGCCGGGACGCCCTGCTGCAACTTACCTCCGGGATGGTCCAGACCCACGTCACCACCCCCGGCTC
CATACCGACGATCTGCGACCTGGCGCGCACGTTTGCCCGCGAGATGGGGGAGGCTAACTGAGTCGAGGTG
CAGGCATGCATCATTCCACTCAACATTCAGGCTCCTCTGCGCACGTAAAGTGCCAAAGGCAATACCCTGC
TCGGTGGAATGCCGCCGGGCTTGTCGATTTTACGCACATATGCGCATTCTTGACTTGAAGCGGAGGAGTT
CTTCGTTGCGGGTTACAGTGTTTTAATAAAAGAATGGTCAAATCAAACTGCTAGATATACCTGTCAGACA
CTCTAGTTGTTGACCCCTATACTCTTAATACATCAGACAGTACATGCATGTTGCATGATGATAAGCTCCA
GCTTTTGTTCCCTTTAGTGAGGGTTAATTCCGAGCTTGGCGTAATCATGGTCATAGCTGTTTCCTGTGTG
AAATTGTTATCCGCTCACAATTCCACACAACATACGAGCCGGAAGHCATAAAGTGTAAAGCCTGGGGTGC
CTAATGAGTGAGCTAACTCACATTAATTGCGTTGCGCTCACTGCCCGCTTTCCAGTCGGGAAACCTGTCG
TGCCAGCTGCATTAATGAATCGGCCAACGCGCGGGGAGAGGCGGTTTGCGTATTGGGCGCTCTTCCGCTT
CCTCGCTCACTGACTCGCTGCGCTCGGTCGTTCGGCTGCGGCGAGCGGTATCAGCTCACTCAAAGGCGGT
AATACGGTTATCCACAGAATCAGGGGATAACGCAGGAAAGAACATGAAGGCTGGCGTAATAGCGAAGAGG
CCCGCACCGATCGCCCTTCCCAACAGTTGCGCAGCCTGAATGGCGAATGCTAGAGCAGCTTGAGCTTGGA
TCAGATTGTCGTTTCCCGCCTTCAGTTTAAACTATCAGTGTTTGACAGGATATATTGGCGGGTAAACCTA
AGAGAAAAGAGCGTTTATTAGAATAACGGATATTTAAAAGGGCGTGAAAAGGTTTATCCGTTCGTCCATT
TGTATGTGCATGCCAACCACAGGGTTCCCCTCGGGATCAAAGTACTTTGATCCAACCCCTCCGCTGCTAT
AGTGCAGTCGGCTTCTGACGTTCAGTGCAGCCGTCTTCTGAAAACGACATGTCGCACAAGTCCTAAGTTA
CGCGACAGGCTGCCGCCCTGCCCTTTTCCTGGCGTTTTCTTGTCGCGTGTTTTAGTCGCATAAAGTAGAA
TACTTGCGACTAGAACCGGAGACATTACGCCATGAACAAGAGCGCCGCCGCTGGCCTGCTGGGCTATGCC
CGCGTCAGCACCGACGACCAGGACTTGACCAACCAACGGGCCGAACTGCACGCGGCCGGCTGCACCAAGC
TGTTTTCCGAGAAGATCACCGGCACCAGGCGCGACCGCCCGGAGCTGGCCAGGATGCTTGACCACCTACG
CCCTGGCGACGTTGTGACAGTGACCAGGCTAGACCGCCTGGCCCGCAGCACCCGCGACCTACTGGACATT
GCCGAGCGCATCCAGGAGGCCGGCGCGGGCCTGCGTAGCCTGGCAGAGCCGTGGGCCGACACCACCACGC
CGGCCGGCCGCATGGTGTTGACCGTGTTCGCCGGCATTGCCGAGTTCGAGCGTTCCCTAATCATCGACCG
CACCCGGAGCGGGCGCGAGGCCGCCAAGGCCCGAGGCGTGAAGTTTGGCCCCCGCCCTACCCTCACCCCG
GCACAGATCGCGCACGCCCGCGAGCTGATCGACCAGGAAGGCCGCACCGTGAAAGAGGCGGCTGCACTGC
TTGGCGTGCATCGCTCGACCCTGTACCGCGCACTTGAGCGCAGCGAGGAAGTGACGCCCACCGAGGCCAG
GCGGCGCGGTGCCTTCCGTGAGGACGCATTGACCGAGGCCGACGCCCTGGCGGCCGCCGAGAATGAACGC
CAAGAGGAACAAGCATGAAACCGCACCAGGACGGCCAGGACGAACCGTTTTTCATTACCGAAGAGATCGA
GGCGGAGATGATCGCGGCCGGGTACGTGTTCGAGCCGCCCGCGCACGTCTCAACCGTGCGGCTGCATGAA
ATCCTGGCCGGTTTGTCTGATGCCAAGCTGGCGGCCTGGCCGGCCAGCTTGGCCGCTGAAGAAACCGAGC
GCCGCCGTCTAAAAAGGTGATGTGTATTTGAGTAAAACAGCTTGCGTCATGCGGTCGCTGCGTATATGAT
GCGATGAGTAAATAAACAAATACGCAAGGGGAACGCATGAAGGTTATCGCTGTACTTAACCAGAAAGGCG
GGTCAGGCAAGACGACCATCGCAACCCATCTAGCCCGCGCCCTGCAACTCGCCGGGGCCGATGTTCTGTT
AGTCGATTCCGATCCCCAGGGCAGTGCCCGCGATTGGGCGGCCGTGCGGGAAGATCAACCGCTAACCGTT
GTCGGCATCGACCGCCCGACGATTGACCGCGACGTGAAGGCCATCGGCCGGCGCGACTTCGTAGTGATCG
ACGGAGCGCCCCAGGCGGCGGACTTGGCTGTGTCCGCGATCAAGGCAGCCGACTTCGTGCTGATTCCGGT
GCAGCCAAGCCCTTACGACATATGGGCCACCGCCGACCTGGTGGAGCTGGTTAAGCAGCGCATTGAGGTC
ACGGATGGAAGGCTACAAGCGGCCTTTGTCGTGTCGCGGGCGATCAAAGGCACGCGCATCGGCGGTGAGG
TTGCCGAGGCGCTGGCCGGGTACGAGCTGCCCATTCTTGAGTCCCGTATCACGCAGCGCGTGAGCTACCC
AGGCACTGCCGCCGCCGGCACAACCGTTCTTGAATCAGAACCCGAGGGCGACGCTGCCCGCGAGGTCCAG
GCGCTGGCCGCTGAAATTAAATCAAAACTCATTTGAGTTAATGAGGTAAAGAGAAAATGAGCAAAAGCAC
AAACACGCTAAGTGCCGGCCGTCCGAGCGCACGCAGCAGCAAGGCTGCAACGTTGGCCAGCCTGGCAGAC
ACGCCAGCCATGAAGCGGGTCAACTTTCAGTTGCCGGCGGAGGATCACACCAAGCTGAAGATGTACGCGG
TACGCCAAGGCAAGACCATTACCGAGCTGCTATCTGAATACATCGCGCAGCTACCAGAGTAAATGAGCAA
ATGAATAAATGAGTAGATGAATTTTAGCGGCTAAAGGAGGCGGCATGGAAAATCAAGAACAACCAGGCAC
CGACGCCGTGGAATGCCCCATGTGTGGAGGAACGGGCGGTTGGCCAGGCGTAAGCGGCTGGGTTGTCTGC
CGGCCCTGCAATGGCACTGGAACCCCCAAGCCCGAGGAATCGGCGTGACGGTCGCAAACCATCCGGCCCG
GTACAAATCGGCGCGGCGCTGGGTGATGACCTGGTGGAGAAGTTGAAGGCCGCGCAGGCCGCCCAGCGGC
AACGCATCGAGGCAGAAGCACGCCCCGGTGAATCGTGGCAAGCGGCCGCTGATCGAATCCGCAAAGAATC
CCGGCAACCGCCGGCAGCCGGTGCGCCGTCGATTAGGAAGCCGCCCAAGGGCGACGAGCAACCAGATTTT
TTCGTTCCGATGCTCTATGACGTGGGCACCCGCGATAGTCGCAGCATCATGGACGTGGCCGTTTTCCGTC
TGTCGAAGCGTGACCGACGAGCTGGCGAGGTGATCCGCTACGAGCTTCCAGACGGGCACGTAGAGGTTTC
CGCAGGGCCGGCCGGCATGGCCAGTGTGTGGGATTACGACCTGGTACTGATGGCGGTTTCCCATCTAACC
GAATCCATGAACCGATACCGGGAAGGGAAGGGAGACAAGCCCGGCCGCGTGTTCCGTCCACACGTTGCGG
ACGTACTCAAGTTCTGCCGGCGAGCCGATGGCGGAAAGCAGAAAGACGACCTGGTAGAAACCTGCATTCG
GTTAAACACCACGCACGTTGCCATGCAGCGTACGAAGAAGGCCAAGAACGGCCGCCTGGTGACGGTATCC
GAGGGTGAAGCCTTGATTAGCCGCTACAAGATCGTAAAGAGCGAAACCGGGCGGCCGGAGTACATCGAGA
TCGAGCTAGCTGATTGGATGTACCGCGAGATCACAGAAGGCAAGAACCCGGACGTGCTGACGGTTCACCC
CGATTACTTTTTGATCGATCCCGGCATCGGCCGTTTTCTCTACCGCCTGGCACGCCGCGCCGCAGGCAAG
GCAGAAGCCAGATGGTTGTTCAAGACGATCTACGAACGCAGTGGCAGCGCCGGAGAGTTCAAGAAGTTCT
GTTTCACCGTGCGCAAGCTGATCGGGTCAAATGACCTGCCGGAGTACGATTTGAAGGAGGAGGCGGGGCA
GGCTGGCCCGATCCTAGTCATGCGCTACCGCAACCTGATCGAGGGCGAAGCATCCGCCGGTTCCTAATGT
ACGGAGCAGATGCTAGGGCAAATTGCCCTAGCAGGGGAAAAAGGTCGAAAAGGTCTCTTTCCTGTGGATA
GCACGTACATTGGGAACCCAAAGCCGTACATTGGGAACCGGAACCCGTACATTGGGAACCCAAAGCCGTA
CATTGGGAACCGGTCACACATGTAAGTGACTGATATAAAAGAGAAAAAAGGCGATTTTTCCGCCTAAAAC
TCTTTAAAACTTATTAAAACTCTTAAAACCCGCCTGGCCTGTGCATAACTGTCTGGCCAGCGCACAGCCG
AAGAGCTGCAAAAAGCGCCTACCCTTCGGTCGCTGCGCTCCCTACGCCCCGCCGCTTCGCGTCGGCCTAT
CGCGGCCGCTGGCCGCTCAAAAATGGCTGGCCTACGGCCAGGCAATCTACCAGGGCGCGGACAAGCCGCG
CCGTCGCCACTCGACCGCCGGCGCCCACATCAAGGCACCCTGCCTCGCGCGTTTCGGTGATGACGGTGAA
AACCTCTGACACATGCAGCTCCCGGAGACGGTCACAGCTTGTCTGTAAGCGGATGCCGGGAGCAGACAAG
CCCGTCAGGGCGCGTCAGCGGGTGTTGGCGGGTGTCGGGGCGCAGCCATGACCCAGTCACGTAGCGATAG
CGGAGTGTATACTGGCTTAACTATGCGGCATCAGAGCAGATTGTACTGAGAGTGCACCATATGCGGTGTG
AAATACCGCACAGATGCGTAAGGAGAAAATACCGCATCAGGCGCTCTTCCGCTTCCTCGCTCACTGACTC
GCTGCGCTCGGTCGTTCGGCTGCGGCGAGCGGTATCAGCTCACTCAAAGGCGGTAATACGGTTATCCACA
GAATCAGGGGATAACGCAGGAAAGAACATGTGAGCAAAAGGCCAGCAAAAGGCCAGGAACCGTAAAAAGG
CCGCGTTGCTGGCGTTTTTCCATAGGCTCCGCCCCCCTGACGAGCATCACAAAAATCGACGCTCAAGTCA
GAGGTGGCGAAACCCGACAGGACTATAAAGATACCAGGCGTTTCCCCCTGGAAGCTCCCTCGTGCGCTCT
CCTGTTCCGACCCTGCCGCTTACCGGATACCTGTCCGCCTTTCTCCCTTCGGGAAGCGTGGCGCTTTCTC
ATAGCTCACGCTGTAGGTATCTCAGTTCGGTGTAGGTCGTTCGCTCCAAGCTGGGCTGTGTGCACGAACC
CCCCGTTCAGCCCGACCGCTGCGCCTTATCCGGTAACTATCGTCTTGAGTCCAACCCGGTAAGACACGAC
TTATCGCCACTGGCAGCAGCCACTGGTAACAGGATTAGCAGAGCGAGGTATGTAGGCGGTGCTACAGAGT
TCTTGAAGTGGTGGCCTAACTACGGCTACACTAGAAGGACAGTATTTGGTATCTGCGCTCTGCTGAAGCC
AGTTACCTTCGGAAAAAGAGTTGGTAGCTCTTGATCCGGCAAACAAACCACCGCTGGTAGCGGTGGTTTT
TTTGTTTGCAAGCAGCAGATTACGCGCAGAAAAAAAGGATCTCAAGAAGATCCTTTGATCTTTTCTACGG
GGTCTGACGCTCAGTGGAACGAAAACTCACGTTAAGGGATTTTGGTCATGCATTCTAGGTACTAAAACAA
TTCATCCAGTAAAATATAATATTTTATTTTCTCCCAATCAGGCTTGATCCCCAGTAAGTCAAAAAATAGC
TCGACATACTGTTCTTCCCCGATATCCTCCCTGATCGACCGGACGCAGAAGGCAATGTCATACCACTTGT
CCGCCCTGCCGCTTCTCCCAAGATCAATAAAGCCACTTACTTTGCCATCTTTCACAAAGATGTTGCTGTC
TCCCAGGTCGCCGTGGGAAAAGACAAGTTCCTCTTCGGGCTTTTCCGTCTTTAAAAAATCATACAGCTCG
CGCGGATCTTTAAATGGAGTGTCTTCTTCCCAGTTTTCGCAATCCACATCGGCCAGATCGTTATTCAGTA
AGTAATCCAATTCGGCTAAGCGGCTGTCTAAGCTATTCGTATAGGGACAATCCGATATGTCGATGGAGTG
AAAGAGCCTGATGCACTCCGCATACAGCTCGATAATCTTTTCAGGGCTTTGTTCATCTTCATACTCTTCC
GAGCAAAGGACGCCATCGGCCTCACTCATGAGCAGATTGCTCCAGCCATCATGCCGTTCAAAGTGCAGGA
CCTTTGGAACAGGCAGCTTTCCTTCCAGCCATAGCATCATGTCCTTTTCCCGTTCCACATCATAGGTGGT
CCCTTTATACCGGCTGTCCGTCATTTTTAAATATAGGTTTTCATTTTCTCCCACCAGCTTATATACCTTA
GCAGGAGACATTCCTTCCGTATCTTTTACGCAGCGGTATTTTTCGATCAGTTTTTTCAATTCCGGTGATA
TTCTCATTTTAGCCATTTATTATTTCCTTCCTCTTTTCTACAGTATTTAAAGATACCCCAAGAAGCTAAT
TATAACAAGACGAACTCCAATTCACTGTTCCTTGCATTCTAAAACCTTAAATACCAGAAAACAGCTTTTT
CAAAGTTGTTTTCAAAGTTGGCGTATAACATAGTATCGACGGAGCCGATTTTGAAACCGCGGTGATCACA
GGCAGCAACGCTCTGTCATCGTTACAATCAACATGCTACCCTCCGCGAGATCATCCGTGTTTCAAACCCG
GCAGCTTAGTTGCCGTTCTTCCGAATAGCATCGGTAACATGAGCAAAGTCTGCCGCCTTACAACGGCTCT
CCCGCTGACGCCGTCCCGGACTGATGGGCTGCCTGTATCGAGTGGTGATTTTGTGCCGAGCTGCCGGTCG
GGGAGCTGTTGGCTGGCTGG
