>Addgene plasmid #63618 | pGKO2-Gateway | addgene partial sequence | sequence record 107595 | CAT-R 5'-GCAACTGACTGAAATGCCTC-3'
ATGCCATTGGGATATATCAACGGTGGTATATCCAGTGATTTTTTTCTCCATTTTAGCTTCCTTAGCTCCT
GAAAATCTCGATAACTCAAAAAATACGCCCGGTAGTGATCTTATTTCATTATGGTGAAAGTTGGAACCTC
TTACGTGCCGATCAACGTCTCATTTTCGCCAAAAGTTGGCCCAGGGCTTCCCGGTATCAACAGGGACACC
AGGATTTATTTATTCTGCGAAGTGATCTTCCGTCACAGGTATTTATTCGGCGCAAAGTGCGTCGGGTGAT
GCTGCCAACTTAGTCGACTACAGGTCACTAATACCATCTAAGTAGTTGATTCATAGTGACTGGATATGTT
GTGTTTTACAGTATTATGTAGTCTGTTTTTTATGCAAAATCTAATTTAATATATTGATATTTATATCATT
TTACGTTTCTCGTTCAGCTTTCTTGTACAAAGTTGGCATTATAAGAAAGCATTGCTTATCAATTTGTTGC
AACGAACAGGTCACTATCAGTCAAAATAAAATCATTATTTGCCATCCAGCAAGCTTATCGATACCGTCGA
CCTCGAGGGGGGGCCCGGTACCCAATTCGCCCTATAGTGAGTCGTATTACGCGCGCTCACTGGCCGTCGT
TTTACAACGTCGTGACTGGGAAAACCCTGGCGTTACCCAACTTAATCGCCTTGCAGCACATCCCCCTTTC
GCCAGCTGGCGTAATAGCGAAGAGGCCCGCACCGATCGCCCTTCCCAACAGTTGCGCAGCCTGAATGGCG
AATGGAAATTGTAAGCGTTAATGTTTGCATTAATGAATCGGCCAACGCGCGGGGAGAGGCGGTTTGCGTA
TTGGCTAGAGCAGCTTGCCAATCGAGTTTCTCCATAATAATGTGTGAGTAGTTCCCAGATAAGGGAATTA
GGGTTCCTATAGGG
