>Addgene plasmid #63618 | pGKO2-Gateway | addgene partial sequence | sequence record 109529 | TK-seq-10 5'-CGAGGCGGTGTTGTGTGGTGT-3'
GTCTCGGAAGCCCCCAGCACCTGCCAGTAAGTCATCGGCTCGGGTACGTAGACGATGTCGTCGCGCGAAC
CCAGGGCCACCAGCAGTTGCGTGGTGGTGGTTTTCCCCATCCCGTGAGGACCGTCTATATAAACCCGCAG
TAGCGTGGGCATTTTCTGCTCCAGGCGGACTTCCGTGGCTTCTTGCTGCCGGCGAGGGCGCAACGCCGTA
CGTCGGTTGCTATGGCCGCGAGAACGCGCAGCCTGGTCGAACGCAGACGCGTGTTGATGGCAGGGGTACG
AAGCCATGGATCTGAAGATTGGGTTCCTCTTTGAGAGAGTTAATAGACTTGAATTGAGGAATGGAAATCG
GGCTGAGCTCACTGCTTTATATGTGAGAAAAGGTGATGAGCAGGTGGTAAGAGGCAGATTTTTGTGGTCG
GTGCTGTGTTTTGTTGGGTTTGAGCTAGGTGGGGTGAGGGAGGGGCAAGCTAAATAGCTACCAGCCCTGA
GGACGTCACAGAGTTTTAGTAGTTCTTTTTCTGCCATCGGACATGCAGCTCACGCCTAGACCCAATTACA
CCCTTTGCGCCCTCCCACACATCCGGCCGGTTGGATCATTGTCAGATACGGCAGAGAAATCGCAACCTCG
GCCAAGGGTAGCCACGATTCGAAGCCGCGAAATTGGGGGTTTCGGAATGTCGTCAAGCGGGAACCAATTT
GAGTACCCAATTCGAATTCACCGCGGTGGCGGCCGCTCTAGAAAATAATGATTTTATTTGACTGATAGTG
ACCTGTTCGTTGCAACAAATTGATGAGCAATGCTTTTTTATAATGCCAACTTTGTACAAAAAAGCTGAAC
GAGAAGCGTAAAATGATATAAATATCAATATATTAAATTAGATTTTGCATAAAAAACAGACTACATAATA
CTGTAAAACACAACATATCCAGTCACTATGAATCAACTACTTAGATGGTATTA
