>Addgene plasmid #63618 | pGKO2-Gateway | addgene partial sequence | sequence record 109530 | ccdB-Fwd 5'-GCATGATGACCACCGATATG-3'
TTATCGGGGAAGAAGTGGCTGATCTCAGCCACCGCGAAAATGACATCAAAAACGCCATTAACCTGATGTT
CTGGGGAATATAAATGTCAGGCTCCCTTATACACAGCCAGTCTGCAGGTCGATACAGTAGAAATTACAGA
AACTTTATCACGTTTAGTAAGTATAGAGGCTGAAAATCCAGATGAAGCCGAACGACTTGTAAGAGAAAAG
TATAAGAGTTGTGAAATTGTTCTTGATGCAGATGATTTTCAGGACTATGACACTAGCGTATATGAATAGG
TAGATGTTTTTATTTTGTCACACAAAAAAGAGGCTCGCACCTCTTTTTCTTATTTCTTTTTATGATTTAA
TACGGCATTGAGGACAATAGCGAGTAGGCTGGATACGACGATTCCGTTTGAGAAGAACATTTGGAAGGCT
GTCGGTCGACTAAGTTGGCAGCATCACCCGAAGAACATTTGGAAGGCTGTCGGTCGACTACAGGTCACTA
ATACCATCTAAGTAGTTGATTCATAGTGACTGGATATGTTGTGTTTTACAGTATTATGTAGTCTGTTTTT
TATGCAAAATCTAATTTAATATATTGATATTTATATCATTTTACGCTTCTCGTTCAGCTTTTTTGTACAA
AGTTGGCATTATAAAAAAGCATTGCTCATCAATTTGTTGCAACGAACAGGTCACTATCAGTCAAATAAAA
TCATTATTTTCTAGAGCGGCCGCCACCGCGGTGAATTCGAATTGGGTACTCAAATTGGTTCCCGCTTGAC
GACATTCCGAAACCCCCAATTTCGCGGCTTCGAATCGTGGCTACCCTTGGCCGAGGTTGCGATTTCTCTG
CCGTATCTGACAATGATCCAACCGGCCGGATGTGTGGGAGGGCGCAAAGGGTGTAATTGGGTCTAGGCGT
GAGCTGCATGTCCGATGGCAGAAAAAGAACTACTAAAACTCTGTGACGTCCTCAGGGCTGGTAGCTATTT
AGCTTGCCCCTCCCTCACCCCACCTAGCTCAA
